Addgene plasmid #147494: pnEA-NpH-HsNot9_S
Purpose: Bacterial Expression of HsNot9
Depositing lab: Elisa Izaurralde. Depositing organization: Max Planck Institute for Developmental Biology. Publication: Structure and assembly of the NOT module of the human CCR4-NOT complex. Boland A, Chen Y, Raisch T, Jonas S, Kuzuoglu-Ozturk D, Wohlbold L, Weichenrieder O, Izaurralde E. Nat Struct Mol Biol. 2013 Nov;20(11):1289-97. doi: 10.1038/nsmb.2681. Epub 2013 Oct 13. PubMed 24121232.
Backbone
  Vector backbone: Unknown
  Vector type: Bacterial Expression
Growth in bacteria
  Bacterial resistance: Ampicillin, 100 μg/mL
  Growth temperature: 37°C
  Growth strain: DH5alpha
  Copy number: Low Copy
Gene/Insert
  Gene/Insert name: HsNot9 (alt names: RCD1; CT129, RCD1+, CNOT9)
  Species: H. sapiens (human)
  Entrez Gene: CNOT9 (a.k.a. CAF40, CT129, RCD-1, RCD1, RQCD1)
  Cloning method: Unknown
Terms and licenses: Academic/Nonprofit Terms; Industry Terms: Not Available to Industry
Depositor comments: sequence based on NCBI:NM_005444.1. Plasmids from this collection were made available to the research community and donated after the lab closed. Please note that the sequence provided by the depositing laboratory may be theoretical/predicted or based on Sanger sequencing results. There may be discrepancies between sequencing results obtained by Addgene and the depositor sequence. If an Addgene verified sequence is not available, please contact before placing your order to request that our lab fully sequence the plasmid.
How to cite: pnEA-NpH-HsNot9_S was a gift from Elisa Izaurralde (Addgene plasmid # 147494 ; http://n2t.net/addgene:147494 ; RRID:Addgene_147494)
