[The description below was written by a language model from this plasmid's Addgene catalogue record and pLannotate feature annotations shown in this document.]
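Description:
pnEA-NpH-HsNot9_S is a 6,653 nt bacterial expression plasmid for producing human NOT9 (CNOT9, also called RCD1, RQCD1 or CAF40) in E. coli. The catalogue lists the backbone as unknown, but the annotated features show a pET-style, pBR322-derived architecture. It has a ColE1/pMB1-type origin accompanied by the bom region and an intact rop gene, which fits the recorded low copy number. Selection is through the β-lactamase (AmpR) gene under its own promoter. Several fragments of the tetracycline resistance gene and its promoter are scattered around the backbone. These appear to be non-functional remnants of the pBR322 ancestor, and tetracycline is not listed as a selection.

The expression cassette consists of a T7 promoter followed directly by a lac operator, the strong T7 gene 10 ribosome binding site, the coding region and a T7 terminator. A lacI gene with its own promoter is carried on the plasmid, so transcription is repressed until IPTG is added and requires a host that supplies T7 RNA polymerase. The CNOT9 open reading frame (about 900 bp) is based on the human reference mRNA according to the depositor. Upstream of it is a short match to a composite His/TEV tag annotation, which probably corresponds to an N-terminal polyhistidine tag. The exact tag and any protease cleavage site are not stated in the record. A short fragment annotated as a T7 gene 10-derived tag lies between the insert and the terminator and is probably residual vector sequence.

CNOT9 is a component of the CCR4-NOT deadenylase complex. The plasmid comes from a collection associated with structural work on human CCR4-NOT assembly, which points to recombinant protein production for purification and for structural or biochemical studies.
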