Features (pLannotate 1.2.2; 20 found; start..end, strand, type, name):
      1..19      +  promoter       T7 promoter: promoter for bacteriophage T7 RNA polymerase
     20..44      +  protein_bind   lac operator: The lac repressor binds to the lac operator to inhibit transcription in E. coli. This inhibition can be relieved by adding lactose or isopropyl-β-D-thiogalactopyranoside (IPTG). lac repressor encoded by lacI
     59..81      +  RBS            RBS: efficient ribosome binding site from bacteriophage T7 gene 10 (Olins and Rangwala, 1989)
    100..116     +  CDS            capTEV™ (fragment): composite tag for in vivo biotinylation, TEV protease cleavage, and 6xHis tagging
    175..1071    +  CDS            CNOT9: CNOT9_HUMAN - Also known as RCD1, RQCD1. Experimental evidence at protein level: Swiss-Prot protein existence level 1. Component of the CCR4-NOT complex which is one of the major cellular mRNA deadenylases and is linked to various cellular processes including bulk mRNA degradation, miRNA-mediated repression, translational repression during translational initiation and general transcription regulation. Additional complex functions may be a consequence of its influence on mRNA expression. Involved in down- regulation of MYB- and JUN-dependent transcription. May play a role in cell differentiatio
   1112..1161    +  CDS            SET1 (fragment): solubility-enhancement tag derived from T7 phage gene 10B
   1169..1216    +  terminator     T7 terminator: transcription terminator for bacteriophage T7 RNA polymerase
   1239..1343    -  CDS            TcR (fragment): tetracycline efflux protein; tet; confers resistance to tetracycline
   1391..1419    -  promoter       tet promoter: E. coli promoter for tetracycline efflux protein gene
   1532..1636    +  promoter       AmpR promoter: bla
   1637..2497    +  CDS            AmpR: β-lactamase; bla; confers resistance to ampicillin, carbenicillin, and related antibiotics
   2668..3256    +  rep_origin     ori: high-copy-number ColE1/pMB1/pBR322/pUC origin of replication
   3442..3581    -  misc_feature   bom: basis of mobility region from pBR322
   3683..3874    -  CDS            rop: Rop protein, which maintains plasmids at low copy number; rop
   3891..4271    +  CDS            YPB1_ECOLX: Protein predicted: Swiss-Prot protein existence level 4. From Escherichia coli.
   4513..5137    -  CDS            TcR (fragment): tetracycline efflux protein; tet; confers resistance to tetracycline
   5152..5173    -  protein_bind   CAP binding site: CAP binding activates transcription in the presence of cAMP. E. coli catabolite activator protein
   5186..6267    -  CDS            lacI: lac repressor; lacI; The lac repressor binds to the lac operator to inhibit transcription in E. coli. This inhibition can be relieved by adding lactose or isopropyl-β-D-thiogalactopyranoside (IPTG).
   6268..6345    -  promoter       lacI promoter: lacI
   6353..6632    -  CDS            TcR (fragment): tetracycline efflux protein; tet; confers resistance to tetracycline
>Addgene plasmid #147494 | pnEA-NpH-HsNot9_S | addgene full sequence | sequence record 424404 | Addgene NGS Result
TAATACGACTCACTATAGGGGAATTGTGAGCGGATAACAATTCCCCACTAGTAATAATTTTGTTTAACTT
TAAGAAGGAGATATACCATGGGCAGCAGCCATCATCATCATCATCACAGCAGCGGTACCGGCAGCGGCCT
GGAAGTTCTGTTCCAGGGGCCCCATATGCTCGAGATGCACAGCCTGGCGACGGCTGCGCCTGTGCCTACT
ACACTGGCACAAGTGGATAGAGAAAAGATCTATCAGTGGATCAATGAGCTGTCCAGTCCTGAGACTAGGG
AAAATGCTTTGCTGGAGCTAAGTAAGAAGCGAGAATCTGTTCCTGACCTTGCACCCATGCTGTGGCATTC
ATTTGGTACTATTGCAGCACTTTTACAGGAAATTGTAAATATTTATCCATCTATCAACCCACCCACCTTG
ACAGCACACCAGTCTAACAGAGTTTGCAATGCTCTGGCATTACTGCAATGTGTAGCATCACATCCAGAAA
CCAGGTCAGCGTTTCTCGCAGCACACATCCCACTTTTTTTGTACCCCTTTTTGCACACTGTCAGCAAAAC
ACGTCCCTTTGAGTATCTCCGGCTCACCAGCCTTGGAGTTATTGGGGCCCTGGTGAAAACAGATGAACAA
GAAGTAATCAACTTTTTATTAACAACAGAAATTATCCCTTTATGTTTGCGAATTATGGAATCTGGAAGTG
AACTTTCTAAAACAGTTGCCACATTCATCCTCCAGAAGATCTTGTTAGATGACACTGGTTTGGCTTATAT
ATGTCAGACGTATGAGCGTTTCTCCCATGTTGCCATGATCTTGGGTAAGATGGTCCTGCAGCTATCCAAA
GAGCCTTCTGCCCGTCTGCTGAAGCATGTAGTGAGATGTTACCTTCGACTTTCAGATAACCCCAGGGCAC
GTGAAGCACTCAGACAGTGCCTCCCTGACCAGCTGAAAGACACAACCTTCGCCCAGGTGCTAAAAGATGA
CACCACCACGAAACGCTGGCTTGCACAACTGGTGAAGAACCTGCAAGAGGGCCAGGTCACCGATCCCCGG
GGTATCCCCCTGCCCCCTCAGTAAGGATCCTAATAGTCTAGAGCTAGCCCTAGGAGATCCGGCTGCTAAC
AAAGCCCGAAAGGAAGCTGAGTTGGCTGCTGCCACCGCTGAGCAATAACTAGCATAACCCCTTGGGGCCT
CTAAACGGGTCTTGAGGGGTTTTTTGCTGAAAGGAGGAACTATATCCGGATATCCCGCAAGAGGCCCGGC
AGTACCGGCATAACCAAGCCTATGCCTACAGCATCCAGGGTGACGGTGCCGAGGATGACGATGAGCGCAT
TGTTAGATTTCATACACGGTGCCTGACTGCGTTAGCAATTTAACTGTGATAAACTACCGCATTAAAGCTT
ATCGATGATAAGCTGTCAAACATGAGAATTCTTGAAGACGAAAGGGCCTCGTGATACGCCTATTTTTATA
GGTTAATGTCATGATAATAATGGTTTCTTAGACGTCAGGTGGCACTTTTCGGGGAAATGTGCGCGGAACC
CCTATTTGTTTATTTTTCTAAATACATTCAAATATGTATCCGCTCATGAGACAATAACCCTGATAAATGC
TTCAATAATATTGAAAAAGGAAGAGTATGAGTATTCAACATTTCCGTGTCGCCCTTATTCCCTTTTTTGC
GGCATTTTGCCTTCCTGTTTTTGCTCACCCAGAAACGCTGGTGAAAGTAAAAGATGCTGAAGATCAGTTG
GGTGCACGAGTGGGTTACATCGAACTGGATCTCAACAGCGGTAAGATCCTTGAGAGTTTTCGCCCCGAAG
AACGTTTTCCAATGATGAGCACTTTTAAAGTTCTGCTATGTGGCGCGGTATTATCCCGTGTTGACGCCGG
GCAAGAGCAACTCGGTCGCCGCATACACTATTCTCAGAATGACTTGGTTGAGTACTCACCAGTCACAGAA
AAGCATCTTACGGATGGCATGACAGTAAGAGAATTATGCAGTGCTGCCATAACCATGAGTGATAACACTG
CGGCCAACTTACTTCTGACAACGATCGGAGGACCGAAGGAGCTAACCGCTTTTTTGCACAACATGGGGGA
TCATGTAACTCGCCTTGATCGTTGGGAACCGGAGCTGAATGAAGCCATACCAAACGACGAGCGTGACACC
ACGATGCCTGCAGCAATGGCAACAACGTTGCGCAAACTATTAACTGGCGAACTACTTACTCTAGCTTCCC
GGCAACAATTAATAGACTGGATGGAGGCGGATAAAGTTGCAGGACCACTTCTGCGCTCGGCCCTTCCGGC
TGGCTGGTTTATTGCTGATAAATCTGGAGCCGGTGAGCGTGGGTCTCGCGGTATCATTGCAGCACTGGGG
CCAGATGGTAAGCCCTCCCGTATCGTAGTTATCTACACGACGGGGAGTCAGGCAACTATGGATGAACGAA
ATAGACAGATCGCTGAGATAGGTGCCTCACTGATTAAGCATTGGTAACTGTCAGACCAAGTTTACTCATA
TATACTTTAGATTGATTTAAAACTTCATTTTTAATTTAAAAGGATCTAGGTGAAGATCCTTTTTGATAAT
CTCATGACCAAAATCCCTTAACGTGAGTTTTCGTTCCACTGAGCGTCAGACCCCGTAGAAAAGATCAAAG
GATCTTCTTGAGATCCTTTTTTTCTGCGCGTAATCTGCTGCTTGCAAACAAAAAAACCACCGCTACCAGC
GGTGGTTTGTTTGCCGGATCAAGAGCTACCAACTCTTTTTCCGAAGGTAACTGGCTTCAGCAGAGCGCAG
ATACCAAATACTGTCCTTCTAGTGTAGCCGTAGTTAGGCCACCACTTCAAGAACTCTGTAGCACCGCCTA
CATACCTCGCTCTGCTAATCCTGTTACCAGTGGCTGCTGCCAGTGGCGATAAGTCGTGTCTTACCGGGTT
GGACTCAAGACGATAGTTACCGGATAAGGCGCAGCGGTCGGGCTGAACGGGGGGTTCGTGCACACAGCCC
AGCTTGGAGCGAACGACCTACACCGAACTGAGATACCTACAGCGTGAGCTATGAGAAAGCGCCACGCTTC
CCGAAGGGAGAAAGGCGGACAGGTATCCGGTAAGCGGCAGGGTCGGAACAGGAGAGCGCACGAGGGAGCT
TCCAGGGGGAAACGCCTGGTATCTTTATAGTCCTGTCGGGTTTCGCCACCTCTGACTTGAGCGTCGATTT
TTGTGATGCTCGTCAGGGGGGCGGAGCCTATGGAAAAACGCCAGCAACGCGGCCTTTTTACGGTTCCTGG
CCTTTTGCTGGCCTTTTGCTCACATGTTCTTTCCTGCGTTATCCCCTGATTCTGTGGATAACCGTATTAC
CGCCTTTGAGTGAGCTGATACCGCTCGCCGCAGCCGAACGACCGAGCGCAGCGAGTCAGTGAGCGAGGAA
GCGGAAGAGCGCCTGATGCGGTATTTTCTCCTTACGCATCTGTGCGGTATTTCACACCGCAATGGTGCAC
TCTCAGTACAATCTGCTCTGATGCCGCATAGTTAAGCCAGTATACACTCCGCTATCGCTACGTGACTGGG
TCATGGCTGCGCCCCGACACCCGCCAACACCCGCTGACGCGCCCTGACGGGCTTGTCTGCTCCCGGCATC
CGCTTACAGACAAGCTGTGACCGTCTCCGGGAGCTGCATGTGTCAGAGGTTTTCACCGTCATCACCGAAA
CGCGCGAGGCAGCTGCGGTAAAGCTCATCAGCGTGGTCGTGAAGCGATTCACAGATGTCTGCCTGTTCAT
CCGCGTCCAGCTCGTTGAGTTTCTCCAGAAGCGTTAATGTCTGGCTTCTGATAAAGCGGGCCATGTTAAG
GGCGGTTTTTTCCTGTTTGGTCACTGATGCCTCCGTGTAAGGGGGATTTCTGTTCATGGGGGTAATGATA
CCGATGAAACGAGAGAGGATGCTCACGATACGGGTTACTGATGATGAACATGCCCGGTTACTGGAACGTT
GTGAGGGTAAACAACTGGCGGTATGGATGCGGCGGGACCAGAGAAAAATCACTCAGGGTCAATGCCAGCG
CTTCGTTAATACAGATGTAGGTGTTCCACAGGGTAGCCAGCAGCATCCTGCGATGCAGATCCGGAACATA
ATGGTGCAGGGCGCTGACTTCCGCGTTTCCAGACTTTACGAAACACGGAAACCGAAGACCATTCATGTTG
TTGCTCAGGTCGCAGACGTTTTGCAGCAGCAGTCGCTTCACGTTCGCTCGCGTATCGGTGATTCATTCTG
CTAACCAGTAAGGCAACCCCGCCAGCCTAGCCGGGTCCTCAACGACAGGAGCACGATCATGCGCACCCGT
GGCCAGGACCCAACGCTGCCCGAGATGCGCCGCGTGCGGCTGCTGGAGATGGCGGACGCGATGGATATGT
TCTGCCAAGGGTTGGTTTGCGCATTCACAGTTCTCCGCAAGAATTGATTGGCTCCAATTCTTGGAGTGGT
GAATCCGTTAGCGAGGTGCCGCCGGCTTCCATTCAGGTCGAGGTGGCCCGGCTCCATGCACCGCGACGCA
ACGCGGGGAGGCAGACAAGGTATAGGGCGGCGCCTACAATCCATGCCAACCCGTTCCATGTGCTCGCCGA
GGCGGCATAAATCGCCGTGACGATCAGCGGTCCAATGATCGAAGTTAGGCTGGTAAGAGCCGCGAGCGAT
CCTTGAAGCTGTCCCTGATGGTCGTCATCTACCTGCCTGGACAGCATGGCCTGCAACGCGGGCATCCCGA
TGCCGCCGGAAGCGAGAAGAATCATAATGGGGAAGGCCATCCAGCCTCGCGTCGCGAACGCCAGCAAGAC
GTAGCCCAGCGCGTCGGCCGCCATGCCGGCGATAATGGCCTGCTTCTCGCCGAAACGTTTGGTGGCGGGA
CCAGTGACGAAGGCTTGAGCGAGGGCGTGCAAGATTCCGAATACCGCAAGCGACAGGCCGATCATCGTCG
CGCTCCAGCGAAAGCGGTCCTCGCCGAAAATGACCCAGAGCGCTGCCGGCACCTGTCCTACGAGTTGCAT
GATAAAGAAGACAGTCATAAGTGCGGCGACGATAGTCATGCCCCGCGCCCACCGGAAGGAGCTGACTGGG
TTGAAGGCTCTCAAGGGCATCGGTCGAGATCCCGGTGCCTAATGAGTGAGCTAACTTACATTAATTGCGT
TGCGCTCACTGCCCGCTTTCCAGTCGGGAAACTGTCGTGCCAGCTGCATTAATGAATCGGCCAACGCGCG
GGGAGAGGCGGTTTGCGTATTGGGCGCCAGGGTGGTTTTTCTTTTCACCAGTGAGACGGGCAACAGCTGA
TTGCCCTTCACCGCCTGGCCCTGAGAGAGTTGCAGCAAGCGGTCCACGCTGGTTTGCCCCAGCAGGCGAA
AATCCTGTTTGATGGTGGTTAACGGCGGGATATAACATGAGCTGTCTTCGGTATCGTCGTATCCCACTAC
CGAGATATCCGCACCAACGCGCAGCCCGGACTCGGTAATGGCGCGCATTGCGCCCAGCGCCATCTGATCG
TTGGCAACCAGCATCGCAGTGGGAACGATGCCCTCATTCAGCATTTGCATGGTTTGTTGAAAACCGGACA
TGGCACTCCAGTCGCCTTCCCGTTCCGCTATCGGCTGAATTTGATTGCGAGTGAGATATTTATGCCAGCC
AGCCAGACGCAGACGCGCCGAGACAGAACTTAATGGGCCCGCTAACAGCGCGATTTGCTGGTGACCCAAT
GCGACCAGATGCTCCACGCCCAGTCGCGTACCGTCTTCATGGGAGAAAATAATACTGTTGATGGGTGTCT
GGTCAGAGACATCAAGAAATAACGCCGGAACATTAGTGCAGGCAGCTTCCACAGCAATGGCATCCTGGTC
ATCCAGCGGATAGTTAATGATCAGCCCACTGACGCGTTGCGCGAGAAGATTGTGCACCGCCGCTTTACAG
GCTTCGACGCCGCTTCGTTCTACCATCGACACCACCACGCTGGCACCCAGTTGATCGGCGCGAGATTTAA
TCGCCGCGACAATTTGCGACGGCGCGTGCAGGGCCAGACTGGAGGTGGCAACGCCAATCAGCAACGACTG
TTTGCCCGCCAGTTGTTGTGCCACGCGGTTGGGAATGTAATTCAGCTCCGCCATCGCCGCTTCCACTTTT
TCCCGCGTTTTCGCAGAAACGTGGCTGGCCTGGTTCACCACGCGGGAAACGGTCTGATAAGAGACACCGG
CATACTCTGCGACATCGTATAACGTTACTGGTTTCACATTCACCACCCTGAATTGACTCTCTTCCGGGCG
CTATCATGCCATACCGCGAAAGGTTTTGCGCCATTCGATGGTGTCCGGGATCTCGACGCTCTCCCTTATG
CGACTCCTGCATTAGGAAGCAGCCCAGTAGTAGGTTGAGGCCGTTGAGCACCGCCGCCGCAAGGAATGGT
GCATGCAAGGAGATGGCGCCCAACAGTCCCCCGGCCACGGGGCCTGCCACCATACCCACGCCGAAACAAG
CGCTCATGAGCCCGAAGTGGCGAGCCCGATCTTCCCCATCGGTGATGTCGGCGATATAGGCGCCAGCAAC
CGCACCTGTGGCGCCGGTGATGCCGGCCACGATGCGTCCGGCGTAGAGGATCGAGATCTCGATCCCGCGA
AAT
